>Addgene plasmid #12854 | DCT.VV.Orf166 | addgene partial sequence | sequence record 19243 | T7 5'-TAATACGACTCACTATAGGG-3'
ACCGAGCTCGGATCCAGTACCCTTCACCGAATTCCAGCTGACCACCATGTCTAAAATCTATATCGACGAG
CGTTCTAACGCAGAGATTGTGTGTGAGGCTATTAAAACCATTGGAATCGAAGGAGCTACTGCTGCACAAC
TAACTAGACAACTTAATATGGAGAAGCGAGAAGTTAATAAAGCTCTGTACGATCTTCAACGTAGTGCTAT
GGTGTACAGCTCCGACGATATTCCTCCTCGTTGGTTTATGACAACGGAGGCGGATAAGCCGGATGCTGAT
GCTATGGCTGACGTCATAATAGATGATGTATCCCGCGAAAAATCAATGAGAGAGGATCATAAGTCTTTTG
ATGATGTTATTCCGGCTAAAAAAATTATTGATTGGAAAGGTGCTAACCCTGTCACCGTTATTAATGAGTA
CTGCCAAATTACTAGGAGAGATTGGTCTTTTCGTATTGAATCAGTGGGGCCTAGTAACTCTCCTACATTT
TATGCCTGTGTAGACATCGACGGAAGAGTATTCGATAAGGCAGATGGAAAATCTAAACGAGATGCTAAAA
ATAATGCAGCTAAATTGGCAGTAGATAAACTTCTTGGTTACGTCATCATTAGATTCTGAGCAATTCCCGG
GGATCCGAATAAAGGGTCAAGACAATTCTGCAGATATCCAGCACAGTGGCGGCCGCTCGAGTCTAGAGGG
CCCGCGGTTCGAAGGTAAGCCTATCCCTAACCCTCTCCTCGGTCTCGATTCTACGCGTACCGGTCATCAT
CACC
