[The description below was written by a language model from this plasmid's Addgene catalogue record.]
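Description:
DCT.VV.Orf166 is a mammalian expression plasmid built on the commercial pcDNA 3.1D V5-His-TOPO backbone (about 5.5 kb without insert) and carrying a 573 bp open reading frame from vaccinia virus. The insert is annotated as an interferon resistance determinant and PKR inhibitor, corresponding to the ORF designated VV_WR_059 in the WR strain. The "Orf166" numbering is specific to this library rather than a standard poxvirus gene name. The record lists BamHI sites flanking the insert on both sides, both retained, and a universal T7 primer for sequencing from the 5′ end. The plasmid is maintained at high copy in E. coli under ampicillin selection, and it carries a neomycin resistance marker that allows G418 selection of transfected mammalian cells.

No feature table is provided, so the promoter and tag configuration are not explicitly recorded. Backbones of this pcDNA3.1 family generally drive expression from a CMV immediate-early promoter and offer C-terminal V5 and polyhistidine tags. Whether the viral ORF is in frame with those tags here cannot be determined from the record.

The construct belongs to a collection of individually cloned vaccinia ORFs assembled for screening, in work aimed at identifying poxvirus CD8+ T cell determinants to inform smallpox vaccine design and characterization. Expressing single viral proteins in transfected cells lets such a library be tested for which gene products are recognised by virus-specific T cells. The depositors caution that these clones were made for screening and may differ from the canonical reference sequence, so the insert sequence should be checked against the available quality-control data before it is relied on for functional studies.
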