Addgene plasmid #12854: DCT.VV.Orf166
Purpose: This plasmid was designed for screening purposes and may contain discrepancies relative to the current canonical GenBank version of the gene.
Depositing lab: Jack Bennink & Jon Yewdell. Publication: Identification of poxvirus CD8+ T cell determinants to enable rational design and characterization of smallpox vaccines. Tscharke DC, Karupiah G, Zhou J, Palmore T, Irvine KR, Haeryfar SM, Williams S, Sidney J, Sette A, Bennink JR, Yewdell JW. J Exp Med. 2005 January 3; 201(1): 95–104. 10.1084/jem.20041912 PubMed 15623576.
Backbone
  Vector backbone: pcDNA 3.1D V5-His-TOPO
  Backbone manufacturer: Invitrogen
  Backbone size w/o insert (bp): 5514
  Vector type: Mammalian Expression
  Selectable markers: Neomycin (select with G418)
Growth in bacteria
  Bacterial resistance: Ampicillin, 100 μg/mL
  Growth temperature: 37°C
  Growth strain: DH5alpha
  Copy number: High Copy
Gene/Insert
  Gene/Insert name: VV.Orf166 (alt names: interferon resistance determinant, PKR inhibitor; VV_WR_059)
  Species: Vaccinia Virus
  Insert size (bp): 573
  GenBank ID: 9790976
  Cloning method: Restriction Enzyme; 5′ cloning site BamHI (not destroyed); 3′ cloning site BamHI (not destroyed)
  Sequencing primers: 5′ Universal T7
Terms and licenses: Academic/Nonprofit Terms; Industry Terms: Not Available to Industry
Depositor comments: Please see the Vaccinia kit page ( https://www.addgene.org/vvorf/ ) for more information. The kit page contains the supplemental VVOrfData spreadsheet, which includes important information about this plasmid. The plasmid and insert names provided here relate only to this library. The name of the ORF (if present) in VACV strain Copenhagen and the name of the ORF (if annotated) in VACV strain WR sequence can be found in VVOrfData spreadsheet. Please note that the amino acid sequence given for each ORF in the spreadsheet may contain some errors. Additionally, changes from the expected sequence may be present in these plasmids. Please see Addgene's quality control sequence and sequencing notes in the VVOrfData spreadsheet before ordering this plasmid.
How to cite: DCT.VV.Orf166 was a gift from Jack Bennink & Jon Yewdell (Addgene plasmid # 12854 ; http://n2t.net/addgene:12854 ; RRID:Addgene_12854)
